>Addgene plasmid #126379 | pGWB14-LYX161 | addgene full sequence | sequence record 247568 | Addgene NGS Result
TCGGTCTTGCCTTGCTCGTCGGTGATGTACTTCACCAGCTCCGCGAAGTCGCTCTTCTTGATGGAGCGCA
TGGGGACGTGCTTGGCAATCACGCGCACCCCCCGGCCGTTTTAGCGGCTAAAAAAGTCATGGCTCTGCCC
TCGGGCGGACCACGCCCATCATGACCTTGCCAAGCTCGTCCTGCTTCTCTTCGATCTTCGCCAGCAGGGC
GAGGATCGTGGCATCACCGAACCGCGCCGTGCGCGGGTCGTCGGTGAGCCAGAGTTTCAGCAGGCCGCCC
AGGCGGCCCAGGTCGCCATTGATGCGGGCCAGCTCGCGGACGTGCTCATAGTCCACGACGCCCGTGATTT
TGTAGCCCTGGCCGACGGCCAGCAGGTAGGCCGACAGGCTCATGCCGGCCGCCGCCGCCTTTTCCTCAAT
CGCTCTTCGTTCGTCTGGAAGGCAGTACACCTTGATAGGTGGGCTGCCCTTCCTGGTTGGCTTGGTTTCA
TCAGCCATCCGCTTGCCCTCATCTGTTACGCCGGCGGTAGCCGGCCAGCCTCGCAGAGCAGGATTCCCGT
TGAGCACCGCCAGGTGCGAATAAGGGACAGTGAAGAAGGAACACCCGCTCGCGGGTGGGCCTACTTCACC
TATCCTGCCCGGCTGACGCCGTTGGATACACCAAGGAAAGTCTACACGAACCCTTTGGCAAAATCCTGTA
TATCGTGCGAAAAAGGATGGATATACCGAAAAAATCGCTATAATGACCCCGAAGCAGGGTTATGCAGCGG
AAAAGCGCCACGCTTCCCGAAGGGAGAAAGGCGGACAGGTATCCGGTAAGCGGCAGGGTCGGAACAGGAG
AGCGCACGAGGGAGCTTCCAGGGGGAAACGCCTGGTATCTTTATAGTCCTGTCGGGTTTCGCCACCTCTG
ACTTGAGCGTCGATTTTTGTGATGCTCGTCAGGGGGGCGGAGCCTATGGAAAAACGCCAGCAACGCGGCC
TTTTTACGGTTCCTGGCCTTTTGCTGGCCTTTTGCTCACATGTTCTTTCCTGCGTTATCCCCTGATTCTG
TGGATAACCGTATTACCGCCTTTGAGTGAGCTGATACCGCTCGCCGCAGCCGAACGACCGAGCGCAGCGA
GTCAGTGAGCGAGGAAGCGGAAGAGCGCCAGAAGGCCGCCAGAGAGGCCGAGCGCGGCCGTGAGGCTTGG
ACGCTAGGGCAGGGCATGAAAAAGCCCGTAGCGGGCTGCTACGGGCGTCTGACGCGGTGGAAAGGGGGAG
GGGATGTTGTCTACATGGCTCTGCTGTAGTGAGTGGGTTGCGCTCCGGCAGCGGTCCTGATCAATCGTCA
CCCTTTCTCGGTCCTTCAACGTTCCTGACAACGAGCCTCCTTTTCGCCAATCCATCGACAATCACCGCGA
GTCCCTGCTCGAACGCTGCGTCCGGACCGGCTTCGTCGAAGGCGTCTATCGCGGCCCGCAACAGCGGCGA
GAGCGGAGCCTGTTCAACGGTGCCGCCGCGCTCGCCGGCATCGCTGTCGCCGGCCTGCTCCTCAAGCACG
GCCCCAACAGTGAAGTAGCTGATTGTCATCAGCGCATTGACGGCGTCCCCGGCCGAAAAACCCGCCTCGC
AGAGGAAGCGAAGCTGCGCGTCGGCCGTTTCCATCTGCGGTGCGCCCGGTCGCGTGCCGGCATGGATGCG
CGCGCCATCGCGGTAGGCGAGCAGCGCCTGCCTGAAGCTGCGGGCATTCCCGATCAGAAATGAGCGCCAG
TCGTCGTCGGCTCTCGGCACCGAATGCGTATGATTCTCCGCCAGCATGGCTTCGGCCAGTGCGTCGAGCA
GCGCCCGCTTGTTCCTGAAGTGCCAGTAAAGCGCCGGCTGCTGAACCCCCAACCGTTCCGCCAGTTTGCG
TGTCGTCAGACCGTCTACGCCGACCTCGTTCAACAGGTCCAGGGCGGCACGGATCACTGTATTCGGCTGC
AACTTTGTCATGCTTGACACTTTATCACTGATAAACATAATATGTCCACCAACTTATCAGTGATAAAGAA
TCCGCGCGTTCAATCGGACCAGCGGAGGCTGGTCCGGAGGCCAGACGTGAAACCCAACATACCCCTGATC
GTAATTCTGAGCACTGTCGCGCTCGACGCTGTCGGCATCGGCCTGATTATGCCGGTGCTGCCGGGCCTCC
TGCGCGATCTGGTTCACTCGAACGACGTCACCGCCCACTATGGCATTCTGCTGGCGCTGTATGCGTTGGT
GCAATTTGCCTGCGCACCTGTGCTGGGCGCGCTGTCGGATCGTTTCGGGCGGCGGCCAATCTTGCTCGTC
TCGCTGGCCGGCGCCAGATCTGGGGAACCCTGTGGTTGGCATGCACATACAAATGGACGAACGGATAAAC
CTTTTCACGCCCTTTTAAATATCCGATTATTCTAATAAACGCTCTTTTCTCTTAGGTTTACCCGCCAATA
TATCCTGTCAAACACTGATAGTTTAAACGTTGCGATTAAGAATTCGAGCTCGGTACCCCCCTACTCCAAA
AATGTCAAAGATACAGTCTCAGAAGACCAAAGGGCTATTGAGACTTTTCAACAAAGGGTAATTTCGGGAA
ACCTCCTCGGATTCCATTGCCCAGCTATCTGTCACTTCATCGAAAGGACAGTAGAAAAGGAAGGTGGCTC
CTACAAATGCCATCATTGCGATAAAGGAAAGGCTATCATTCAAGATGCCTCTGCCGACAGTGGTCCCAAA
GATGGACCCCCACCCACGAGGAGCATCGTGGAAAAAGAAGACGTTCCAACCACGTCTTCAAAGCAAGTGG
ATTGATGTGACATCTCCACTGACGTAAGGGATGACGCACAATCCCACTATCCTTCGCAAGACCCTTCCTC
TATATAAGGAAGTTCATTTCATTTGGAGAGGACAGCCCAAGCTTCGACTCTAGAGGATCCCCTTAAATCG
ATATGGAACGAGCTATACAAGGAAACGACGCTAGGGAACAAGCTAACAGTGAACGTTGGGATGGAGGATC
AGGAGGTACCACTTCTCCCTTCAAACTTCCTGACGAAAGTCCGAGTTGGACTGAGTGGCGGCTACATAAC
GATGAGACGAATTCGAATCAAGATAATCCCCTTGGTTTCAAGGAAAGCTGGGGTTTCGGGAAAGTTGTAT
TTAAGAGATATCTCAGATACGACAGGACGGAAGCTTCACTGCACAGAGTCCTTGGATCTTGGACGGGAGA
TTCGGTTAACTATGCAGCATCTCGATTTTTCGGTTTCGACCAGATCGGATGTACCTATAGTATTCGGTTT
CGAGGAGTTAGTATCACCGTTTCTGGAGGGTCTCGAACTCTTCAGCATCTCTGTGAGATGGCAATTCGGT
CTAAGCAAGAACTGCTACAGCTTGCCCCAATCGAAGTGGAAAGTAATGTATCAAGAGGATGCCCTGAAGG
TACTCAAACCTTCGAAAAAGAAAGCGAGTAAGTCGAGGGCGAGCTCGAATTCGGTACGCTGAAATCACCA
GTCTCTCTCTACAAATCTATCTCTCTCTATTTTCTCCATAAATAATGTGTGAGTAGTTTCCCGATAAGGG
AAATTAGGGTTCTTATAGGGTTTCGCTCATGTGTTGAGCATATAAGAAACCCTTAGTATGTATTTGTATT
TGTAAAATACTTCTATCAATAAAATTTCTAATTCCTAAAACCAAAATCCAGTACTAAAATCCAGATCTCC
CTGCAGGTCCCCAGATTAGCCTTTTCAATTTCAGAAAGAATGCTAACCCACAGATGGTTAGAGAGGCTTA
CGCAGCAGGTCTCATCAAGACGATCTACCCGAGCAATAATCTCCAGGAAATCAAATACCTTCCCAAGAAG
GTTAAAGATGCAGTCAAAAGATTCAGGACTAACTGCATCAAGAACACAGAGAAAGATATATTTCTCAAGA
TCAGAAGTACTATTCCAGTATGGACGATTCAAGGCTTGCTTCACAAACCAAGGCAAGTAATAGAGATTGG
AGTCTCTAAAAAGGTAGTTCCCACTGAATCAAAGGCCATGGAGTCAAAGATTCAAATAGAGGACCTAACA
GAACTCGCCGTAAAGACTGGCGAACAGTTCATACAGAGTCTCTTACGACTCAATGACAAGAAGAAAATCT
TCGTCAACATGGTGGAGCACGACACACTTGTCTACTCCAAAAATATCAAAGATACAGTCTCAGAAGACCA
AAGGGCAATTGAGACTTTTCAACAAAGGGTAATATCCGGAAACCTCCTCGGATTCCATTGCCCAGCTATC
TGTCACTTTATTGTGAAGATAGTGGAAAAGGAAGGTGGCTCCTACAAATGCCATCATTGCGATAAAGGAA
AGGCCATCGTTGAAGATGCCTCTGCCGACAGTGGTCCCAAAGATGGACCCCCACCCACGAGGAGCATCGT
GGAAAAAGAAGACGTTCCAACCACGTCTTCAAAGCAAGTGGATTGATGTGATATCTCCACTGACGTAAGG
GATGACGCACAATCCCACTATCCTTCGCAAGACCCTTCCTCTATATAAGGAAGTTCATTTCATTTGGAGA
GAACACGGGGGACTCTAGAGTTATCAACAAGTTTGTACAAAAAAGCAGGCTCCACCACTAGTATGGGGAA
GGGTTCGAAGAGCGGTGCGGGCAAGTCTGCATCGCACCAGCTCTTCAAGGACAAGGCAAAGAACCGCGTG
GATGATCTGCAGGGCGTGTTCACTAACCTGCAATCTGCAAGGAAGGAGAGTCGAACTTATGATGTTGGGG
TGCTTGAAGAGCAGGTTCACCAGATGCTTCGTGAGTGGAAGGCTGAGCTCAATGAGCCTTCCCCGGCTTC
TTCATTGCAGGGAGGAAGCCGTGTCTCATCAGATATCTATAGACTGCTGCTTGGTGAGGAGGAAGATGAC
GCTACCAGCGCATTAGCTGCACCTAAGCCTGAGCCTGATGCTCAAAAAAATGATGTTGCTGCATTTCAAG
AGGGTTTCAATGTAACTCCAGTGCTGCAGGAGCAAGGTTACCAGTTGGTTGATCAGTGCAAAAGTATGCC
TTTAGTGGTCAACAATGCAGGGATTAACAACCTAGGCATTGCAACACAACAAGATTACAATTCTTTTGAT
CTGCAGCAAGACTTTGATCAGTACTTCCCCGGATTTGATGCTTTAAATCTTTGTCTAGAGGATGTGTTGC
CTCCTGTTCATATCTTCCCTCCACCCTCTGCGTTCCTGGGTCCTAAATGTTCACTTTGGGATTGTCCCCG
ACCTGCGATGGGGTCAGATTGGTGTCAGAAGTCTCTTGACTACTGCAGCGACTATCATGCTTCTCTTGCG
CCTAATGAAGGCTATCCTGGAACACCTCCACTTGTTAGACCGATGGGTATTGGCTTAAAGGATAATTTGC
TTTTCCAAGCGCTAAGTGCAAAAGCACAGGGGAAAGATGTTGGCATTCCTGAGTGTGAAGGTGCTGCCAC
TGCAAAATCTCCTTGGAATGCACCAGAGCTCTTTGACCTTAAAGTTGTTGAAGGCGAAACAATCAGGGAA
TGGATTTTCTTTGATAAGCCTCGAAGAGCATTTGAAAGCGGAAACAGAAAGCAGAGGTCACTGCCAGATT
ATAACGGACGGGGTTGGCATGAGTCTAGGAAACAAGTGATGAATGAATACGGAGGGCTGAAGAGATCCTA
CTATATGGATCCACAGCCGATGAAAAATCTGGAATGGCATCTGTATGAATATGAGATCAACAAGTATGAT
GCGTGTGCCCTGTACAGATTGGAGCTGAAACTTGTTGATGAGAAGAAGAGTCCAAAAGGCAAAGTAACGA
AGGAATCAGTTGCTGATTTGCAAAAGCAAATGGGAAGACTCACTGCTGAATTTCAGTCGGAGAACAAGCG
CTCTGTTAAAGGTAGAGCAAAAGCTAACTCAAAGGATGTTGCTGTTAACATGCATGCTGTTCCAAATCTA
ATTGTTCCAGCTAGTGAAGGGCTTGATTATGGGACCGGTGCACCTTTTCCTGACTATCTCGTTGATAATT
TAGGTGGCTACTACGTAACTCCCGGGGACCCAGCTTTCTTGTACAAAGTGGTTGATAACAGCGGGTTAAT
TAACATCTTTTACCCATACGATGTTCCTGACTATGCGGGCTATCCCTATGACGTCCCGGACTATGCAGGA
TCCTATCCATATGACGTTCCAGATTACGCTGCTCAGTGCAGCGCTTAGAGCTCGAATTTCCCCGATCGTT
CAAACATTTGGCAATAAAGTTTCTTAAGATTGAATCCTGTTGCCGGTCTTGCGATGATTATCATATAATT
TCTGTTGAATTACGTTAAGCATGTAATAATTAACATGTAATGCATGACGTTATTTATGAGATGGGTTTTT
ATGATTAGAGTCCCGCAATTATACATTTAATACGCGATAGAAAACAAAATATAGCGCGCAAACTAGGATA
AATTATCGCGCGCGGTGTCATCTATGTTACTAGATCGGGAATTAGCTTCATCAACGCAAGACATGCGCAC
GACCGTCTGACAGGAGAGGAATTTCCGACGAGCACAGAAAGGACTTGCTCTTGGACGTAGGCCTATTTCT
CAGGCACATGTATCAAGTGTTCGGACGTGGGTTTTCGATGGTGTATCAGCCGCCGCCAACTGGGAGATGA
GGAGGCTTTCTTGGGGGGCAGTCAGCAGTTCATTTCACAAGACAGAGGAACTTGTAAGGAGATGCACTGA
TTTATCTTGGCGCAAACCAGCAGGACGAATTAGTGGGAATAGCCCGCGAATATCTAAGTTATGCCTGTCG
GCATGAGCAGAAACTTCCAATTCGAAACAGTTTGGAGAGGTTGTTTTTGGGCATACCTTTTGTTAGTCAG
CCTCTCGATTGCTCATCGTCATTACACAGTACCGAAGTTTGATCGATCTAGTAACATAGATGACACCGCG
CGCGATAATTTATCCTAGTTTGCGCGCTATATTTTGTTTTCTATCGCGTATTAAATGTATAATTGCGGGA
CTCTAATCATAAAAACCCATCTCATAAATAACGTCATGCATTACATGTTAATTATTACATGCTTAACGTA
ATTCAACAGAAATTATATGATAATCATCGCAAGACCGGCAACAGGATTCAATCTTAAGAAACTTTATTGC
CAAATGTTTGAACGATCTGCTTCGACGCACTCCTTCTTTACTCCACCATCTCGTCCTTATTGAAAACGTG
GGTAGCACCAAAACGAATCAAGTCGCTGGAACTGAAGTTACCAATCACGCTGGATGATTTGCCAGTTGGA
TTAATCTTGCCTTTCCCCGCATGAATAATATTGATGAATGCATGCGTGAGGGGTATTTCGATTTTGGCAA
TAGCTGCAATTGCCGCGACATCCTCCAACGAGCATAATTCTTCAGAAAAATAGCGATGTTCCATGTTGTC
AGGGCATGCATGATGCACGTTATGAGGTGACGGTGCTAGGCAGTATTCCCTCAAAGTTTCATAGTCAGTA
TCATATTCATCATTGCATTCCTGCAAGAGAGAATTGAGACGCAATCCACACGCTGCGGCAACCTTCCGGC
GTTCGTGGTCTATTTGCTCTTGGACGTTGCAAACGTAAGTGTTGGATCCCGGTCGGCATCTACTCTATTC
CTTTGCCCTCGGACGAGTGCTGGGGCGTCGGTTTCCACTATCGGCGAGTACTTCTACACAGCCATCGGTC
CAGACGGCCGCGCTTCTGCGGGCGATTTGTGTACGCCCGACAGTCCCGGCTCCGGATCGGACGATTGCGT
CGCATCGACCCTGCGCCCAAGCTGCATCATCGAAATTGCCGTCAACCAAGCTCTGATAGAGTTGGTCAAG
ACCAATGCGGAGCATATACGCCCGGAGCCGCGGCGATCCTGCAAGCTCCGGATGCCTCCGCTCGAAGTAG
CGCGTCTGCTGCTCCATACAAGCCAACCACGGCCTCCAGAAGAAGATGTTGGCGACCTCGTATTGGGAAT
CCCCGAACATCGCCTCGCTCCAGTCAATGACCGCTGTTATGCGGCCATTGTCCGTCAGGACATTGTTGGA
GCCGAAATCCGCGTGCACGAGGTGCCGGACTTCGGGGCAGTCCTCGGCCCAAAGCATCAGCTCATCGAGA
GCCTGCGCGACGGACGCACTGACGGTGTCGTCCATCACAGTTTGCCAGTGATACACATGGGGATCAGCAA
TCGCGCATATGAAATCACGCCATGTAGTGTATTGACCGATTCCTTGCGGTCCGAATGGGCCGAACCCGCT
CGTCTGGCTAAGATCGGCCGCAGCGATCGCATCCATGGCCTCCGCGACCGGCTGCAGAACAGCGGGCAGT
TCGGTTTCAGGCAGGTCTTGCAACGTGACACCCTGTGCACGGCGGGAGATGCAATAGGTCAGGCTCTCGC
TGAATTCCCCAATGTCAAGCACTTCCGGAATCGGGAGCGCGGCCGATGCAAAGTGCCGATAAACATAACG
ATCTTTGTAGAAACCATCGGCGCAGCTATTTACCCGCAGGACATATCCACGCCCTCCTACATCGAAGCTG
AAAGCACGAGATTCTTCGCCCTCCGAGAGCTGCATCAGGTCGGAGACGCTGTCGAACTTTTCGATCAGAA
ACTTCTCGACAGACGTCGCGGTGAGTTCAGGCTTTTTCATATCGGGGTCGTCCTCTCCAAATGAAATGAA
CTTCCTTATATAGAGGAAGGGTCTTGCGAAGGATAGTGGGATTGTGCGTCATCCCTTACGTCAGTGGAGA
TATCACATCAATCCACTTGCTTTGAAGACGTGGTTGGAACGTCTTCTTTTTCCACGATGCTCCTCGTGGG
TGGGGGTCCATCTTTGGGACCACTGTCGGCAGAGGCATCTTGAACGATAGCCTTTCCTTTATCGCAATGA
TGGCATTTGTAGGTGCCACCTTCCTTTTCTACTGTCCTTTTGATGAAGTGACAGATAGCTGGGCAATGGA
ATCCGAGGAGGTTTCCCGATATTACCCTTTGTTGAAAAGTCTCAATAGCCCTTTGGTCTTCTGAGACTGT
ATCTTTGATATTCTTGGAGTAGACGAGAGTGTCGTGCTCCACCATGTTGACGGATCTCTAGGACGCGTCC
TAGAAGCTAATTCACTGGCCGTCGTTTTACAACGTCGTGACTGGGAAAACCCTGGCGTTACCCAACTTAA
TCGCCTTGCAGCACATCCCCCTTTCGCCAGCTGGCGTAATAGCGAAGAGGCCCGCACCGATCGCCCTTCC
CAACAGTTGCGCAGCCTGAATG
[44 nt withheld, positions 9263-9306]
C
[141 nt withheld, positions 9308-9448]
CCTTTGACGTTGGAGTCCACGTTCTTT
[37 nt withheld, positions 9476-9512]
ACCCTATCTCGGGCTATTCTTTTGATTTATAAGGGATTTTGCCGATTTCGGAACCACCATCAAACAGGAT
TTTCGCCTGCTGGGGCAAACCAGCGTGGACCGCTTGCTGCAACTCTCTCAGGGCCAGGCGGTGAAGGGCA
ATCAGCTGTTGCCCGTCTCACTGGTGAAAAGAAAAACCACCCCAGTACATTAAAAACGTCCGCAATGTGT
TATTAAGTTGTCTAAGCGTCAATTTGTTTACACCACAATATATCCTGCCACCAGCCAGCCAACAGCTCCC
CGACCGGCAGCTCGGCACAAAATCACCACTCGATACAGGCAGCCCATCAGTCCGGGACGGCGTCAGCGGG
AGAGCCGTTGTAAGGCGGCAGACTTTGCTCATGTTACCGATGCTATTCGGAAGAACGGCAACTAAGCTGC
CGGGTTTGAAACACGGATGATCTCGCGGAGGGTAGCATGTTGATTGTAACGATGACAGAGCGTTGCTGCC
TGTGATCAAATATCATCTCCCTCGCAGAGATCCGAATTATCAGCCTTCTTATTCATTTCTCGCTTAACCG
TGACAGGCTGTCGATCTTGAGAACTATGCCGACATAATAGGAAATCGCTGGATAAAGCCGCTGAGGAAGC
TGAGTGGCGCTATTTCTTTAGAAGTGAACGTTGACGATATCAACTCCCCTATCCATTGCTCACCGAATGG
TACAGGTCGGGGACCCGAAGTTCCGACTGTCGGCCTGATGCATCCCCGGCTGATCGACCCCAGATCTGGG
GCTGAGAAAGCCCAGTAAGGAAACAACTGTAGGTTCGAGTCGCGAGATCCCCCGGAACCAAAGGAAGTAG
GTTAAACCCGCTCCGATCAGGCCGAGCCACGCCAGGCCGAGAACATTGGTTCCTGTAGGCATCGGGATTG
GCGGATCAAACACTAAAGCTACTGGAACGAGCAGAAGTCCTCCGGCCGCCAGTTGCCAGGCGGTAAAGGT
GAGCAGAGGCACGGGAGGTTGCCACTTGCGGGTCAGCACGGTTCCGAACGCCATGGAAACCGCCCCCGCC
AGGCCCGCTGCGACGCCGACAGGATCTAGCGCTGCGTTTGGTGTCAACACCAACAGCGCCACGCCCGCAG
TTCCGCAAATAGCCCCCAGGACCGCCATCAATCGTATCGGGCTACCTAGCAGAGCGGCAGAGATGAACAC
GACCATCAGCGGCTGCACAGCGCCTACCGTCGCCGCGACCCCGCCCGGCAGGCGGTAGACCGAAATAAAC
AACAAGCTCCAGAATAGCGAAATATTAAGTGCGCCGAGGATGAAGATGCGCATCCACCAGATTCCCGTTG
GAATCTGTCGGACGATCATCACGAGCAATAAACCCGCCGGCAACGCCCGCAGCAGCATACCGGCGACCCC
TCGGCCTCGCTGTTCGGGCTCCACGAAAACGCCGGACAGATGCGCCTTGTGAGCGTCCTTGGGGCCGTCC
TCCTGTTTGAAGACCGACAGCCCAATGATCTCGCCGTCGATGTAGGCGCCGAATGCCACGGCATCTCGCA
ACCGTTCAGCGAACGCCTCCATGGGCTTTTTCTCCTCGTGCTCGTAAACGGACCCGAACATCTCTGGAGC
TTTCTTCAGGGCCGACAATCGGATCTCGCGGAAATCCTGCACGTCGGCCGCTCCAAGCCGTCGAATCTGA
GCCTTAATCACAATTGTCAATTTTAATCCTCTGTTTATCGGCAGTTCGTAGAGCGCGCCGTGCGTCCCGA
GCGATACTGAGCGAAGCAAGTGCGTCGAGCAGTGCCCGCTTGTTCCTGAAATGCCAGTAAAGCGCTGGCT
GCTGAACCCCCAGCCGGAACTGACCCCACAAGGCCCTAGCGTTTGCAATGCACCAGGTCATCATTGACCC
AGGCGTGTTCCACCAGGCCGCTGCCTCGCAACTCTTCGCAGGCTTCGCCGACCTGCTCGCGCCACTTCTT
CACGCGGGTGGAATCCGATCCGCACATGAGGCGGAAGGTTTCCAGCTTGAGCGGGTACGGCTCCCGGTGC
GAGCTGAAATAGTCGAACATCCGTCGGGCCGTCGGCGACAGCTTGCGGTACTTCTCCCATATGAATTTCG
TGTAGTGGTCGCCAGCAAACAGCACGACGATTTCCTCGTCGATCAGGACCTGGCAACGGGACGTTTTCTT
GCCACGGTCCAGGACGCGGAAGCGGTGCAGCAGCGACACCGATTCCAGGTGCCCAACGCGGTCGGACGTG
AAGCCCATCGCCGTCGCCTGTAGGCGCGACAGGCATTCCTCGGCCTTCGTGTAATACCGGCCATTGATCG
ACCAGCCCAGGTCCTGGCAAAGCTCGTAGAACGTGAAGGTGATCGGCTCGCCGATAGGGGTGCGCTTCGC
GTACTCCAACACCTGCTGCCACACCAGTTCGTCATCGTCGGCCCGCAGCTCGACGCCGGTGTAGGTGATC
TTCACGTCCTTGTTGACGTGGAAAATGACCTTGTTTTGCAGCGCCTCGCGCGGGATTTTCTTGTTGCGCG
TGGTGAACAGGGCAGAGCGGGCCGTGTCGTTTGGCATCGCTCGCATCGTGTCCGGCCACGGCGCAATATC
GAACAAGGAAAGCTGCATTTCCTTGATCTGCTGCTTCGTGTGTTTCAGCAACGCGGCCTGCTTGGCCTCG
CTGACCTGTTTTGCCAGGTCCTCGCCGGCGGTTTTTCGCTTCTTGGTCGTCATAGTTCCTCGCGTGTCGA
TGGTCATCGACTTCGCCAAACCTGCCGCCTCCTGTTCGAGACGACGCGAACGCTCCACGGCGGCCGATGG
CGCGGGCAGGGCAGGGGGAGCCAGTTGCACGCTGTCGCGCTCGATCTTGGCCGTAGCTTGCTGGACCATC
GAGCCGACGGACTGGAAGGTTTCGCGGGGCGCACGCATGACGGTGCGGCTTGCGATGGTTTCGGCATCCT
CGGCGGAAAACCCCGCGTCGATCAGTTCTTGCCTGTATGCCTTCCGGTCAAACGTCCGATTCATTCACCC
TCCTTGCGGGATTGCCCCGACTCACGCCGGGGCAATGTGCCCTTATTCCTGATTTGACCCGCCTGGTGCC
TTGGTGTCCAGATAATCCACCTTATCGGCAATGAAGTCGGTCCCGTAGACCGTCTGGCCGTCCTTCTCGT
ACTTGGTATTCCGAATCTTGCCCTGCACGAATACCAGCGACCCCTTGCCCAAATACTTGCCGTGGGCCTC
GGCCTGAGAGCCAAAACACTTGATGCGGAAGAAGTCGGTGCGCTCCTGCTTGTCGCCGGCATCGTTGCGC
CACATCTAGGTACTAAAACAATTCATCCAGTAAAATATAATATTTTATTTTCTCCCAATCAGGCTTGATC
CCCAGTAAGTCAAAAAATAGCTCGACATACTGTTCTTCCCCGATATCCTCCCTGATCGACCGGACGCAGA
AGGCAATGTCATACCACTTGTCCGCCCTGCCGCTTCTCCCAAGATCAATAAAGCCACTTACTTTGCCATC
TTTCACAAAGATGTTGCTGTCTCCCAGGTCGCCGTGGGAAAAGACAAGTTCCTCTTCGGGCTTTTCCGTC
TTTAAAAAATCATACAGCTCGCGCGGATCTTTAAATGGAGTGTCTTCTTCCCAGTTTTCGCAATCCACAT
CGGCCAGATCGTTATTCAGTAAGTAATCCAATTCGGCTAAGCGGCTGTCTAAGCTATTCGTATAGGGACA
ATCCGATATGTCGATGGAGTGAAAGAGCCTGATGCACTCCGCATACAGCTCGATAATCTTTTCAGGGCTT
TGTTCATCTTCATACTCTTCCGAGCAAAGGACGCCATCGGCCTCACTCATGAGCAGATTGCTCCAGCCAT
CATGCCGTTCAAAGTGCAGGACCTTTGGAACAGGCAGCTTTCCTTCCAGCCATAGCATCATGTCCTTTTC
CCGTTCCACATCATAGGTGGTCCCTTTATACCGGCTGTCCGTCATTTTTAAATATAGGTTTTCATTTTCT
CCCACCAGCTTATATACCTTAGCAGGAGACATTCCTTCCGTATCTTTTACGCAGCGGTATTTTTCGATCA
GTTTTTTCAATTCCGGTGATATTCTCATTTTAGCCATTTATTATTTCCTTCCTCTTTTCTACAGTATTTA
AAGATACCCCAAGAAGCTAATTATAACAAGACGAACTCCAATTCACTGTTCCTTGCATTCTAAAACCTTA
AATACCAGAAAACAGCTTTTTCAAAGTTGTTTTCAAAGTTGGCGTATAACATAGTATCGACGGAGCCGAT
TTTGAAACCACAATTATGGGTGATGCTGCCAACTTACTGATTTAGTGTATGATGGTGTTTTTGAGGTGCT
CCAGTGGCTTCTGTTTCTATCAGCTGTCCCTCCTGTTCAGCTACTGACGGGGTGGTGCGTAACGGCAAAA
GCACCGCCGGACATCAGCGCTATCTCTGCTCTCACTGCCGTAAAACATGGCAACTGCAGTTCACTTACAC
CGCTTCTCAACCCGGTACGCACCAGAAAATCATTGATATGGCCATGAATGGCGTTGGATGCCGGGCAACA
GCCCGCATTATGGGCGTTGGCCTCAACACGATTTTACGTCACTTAAAAAACTCAGGCCGCAGTCGGTAAC
CTCGCGCATACAGCCGGGCAGTGACGTCATCGTCTGCGCGGAAATGGACGAACAGTGGGGCTATGTCGGG
GCTAAATCGCGCCAGCGCTGGCTGTTTTACGCGTATGACAGTCTCCGGAAGACGGTTGTTGCGCACGTAT
TCGGTGAACGCACTATGGCGACGCTGGGGCGTCTTATGAGCCTGCTGTCACCCTTTGACGTGGTGATATG
GATGACGGATGGCTGGCCGCTGTATGAATCCCGCCTGAAGGGAAAGCTGCACGTAATCAGCAAGCGATAT
ACGCAGCGAATTGAGCGGCATAACCTGAATCTGAGGCAGCACCTGGCACGGCTGGGACGGAAGTCGCTGT
CGTTCTCAAAATCGGTGGAGCTGCATGACAAAGTCATCGGGCATTATCTGAACATAAAACACTATCAATA
AGTTGGAGTCATTACCCAATTATGATAGAATTTACAAGCTATAAGGTTATTGTCCTGGGTTTCAAGCATT
AGTCCATGCAAGTTTTTATGCTTTGCCCATTCTATAGATATATTGATAAGCGCGCTGCCTATGCCTTGCC
CCCTGAAATCCTTACATACGGCGATATCTTCTATATAAAAGATATATTATCTTATCAGTATTGTCAATAT
ATTCAAGGCAATCTGCCTCCTCATCCTCTTCATCCTCTTCGTCTTGGTAGCTTTTTAAATATGGCGCTTC
ATAGAGTAATTCTGTAAAGGTCCAATTCTCGTTTTCATACCTCGGTATAATCTTACCTATCACCTCAAAT
GGTTCGCTGGGTTTATCGCACCCCCGAACACGAGCACGGCACCCGCGACCACTATGCCAAGAATGCCCAA
GGTAAAAATTGCCGGCCCCGCCATGAAGTCCGTGAATGCCCCGACGGCCGAAGTGAAGGGCAGGCCGCCA
CCCAGGCCGCCGCCCTCACTGCCCGGCACCTGGTCGCTGAATGTCGATGCCAGCACCTGCGGCACGTCAA
TGCTTCCGGGCGTCGCGCTCGGGCTGATCGCCCATCCCGTTACTGCCCCGATCCCGGCAATGGCAAGGAC
TGCCAGCGCTGCCATTTTTGGGGTGAGGCCGTTCGCGGCCGAGGGGCGCAGCCCCTGGGGGGATGGGAGG
CCCGCGTTAGCGGGCCGGGAGGGTTCGAGAAGGGGGGGCACCCCCCTTCGGCGTGCGCGGTCACGCGCAC
AGGGCGCAGCCCTGGTTAAAAACAAGGTTTATAAATATTGGTTTAAAAGCAGGTTAAAAGACAGGTTAGC
GGTGGCCGAAAAACGGGCGGAAACCCTTGCAAATGCTGGATTTTCTGCCTGTGGACAGCCCCTCAAATGT
CAATAGGTGCGCCCCTCATCTGTCAGCACTCTGCCCCTCAAGTGTCAAGGATCGCGCCCCTCATCTGTCA
GTAGTCGCGCCCCTCAAGTGTCAATACCGCAGGGCACTTATCCCCAGGCTTGTCCACATCATCTGTGGGA
AACTCGCGTAAAATCAGGCGTTTTCGCCGATTTGCGAGGCTGGCCAGCTCCACGTCGCCGGCCGAAATCG
AGCCTGCCCCTCATCTGTCAACGCCGCGCCGGGTGAGTCGGCCCCTCAAGTGTCAACGTCCGCCCCTCAT
CTGTCAGTGAGGGCCAAGTTTTCCGCGAGGTATCCACAACGCCGGCGGCCGCGGTGTCTCGCACACGGCT
TCGACGGCGTTTCTGGCGCGTTTGCAGGGCCATAGACGGCCGCCAGCCCAGCGGCGAGGGCAACCAGCCC
GGTGAGCGTCGGAAAGGCGC
Features (pLannotate 1.2.2; 36 found; start..end, strand, type, name):
      3..89      -  CDS            traI (fragment): TRAI6_ECOLX - Experimental evidence at protein level: Swiss-Prot protein existence level 1. The initiation process of transfer DNA synthesis requires the interaction of at least three plasmid-specific components (TraH, I, and J) at the transfer origin resulting in the assembly of a specialised nucleoprotein complex - the relaxosome. Site- and strand-specific cleavage at the transfer origin is dependent on TraI and TraJ. From Escherichia coli.
    127..498     -  CDS            traJ: oriT-recognizing protein; traJ
    531..640     -  oriT           oriT: incP origin of transfer
    772..962     +  rep_origin     ori (fragment): high-copy-number ColE1/pMB1/pBR322/pUC origin of replication
   1321..1971    -  CDS            TetR: tetracycline resistance regulatory protein; tetR
   2077..2326    +  CDS            TcR (fragment): tetracycline efflux protein; tetA; confers resistance to tetracycline
   2436..2460    -  misc_feature   RB T-DNA repeat: right border repeat from nopaline C58 T-DNA
   2490..2508    +  misc_feature   MCS (fragment): pUC18/19 multiple cloning site
   2559..2904    +  promoter       CaMV 35S promoter: strong constitutive promoter from cauliflower mosaic virus
   2856..2902    +  promoter       minimal CaMV 35S promoter: minimal 35S promoter from cauliflower mosaic virus
   2914..2932    -  misc_feature   MCS (fragment): pUC18/19 multiple cloning site
   2943..3458    +  CDS            P19_TBSVC: Experimental evidence at protein level: Swiss-Prot protein existence level 1. Acts as a suppressor of RNA-mediated gene silencing, also known as post-transcriptional gene silencing (PTGS), a mechanism of plant viral defense that limits the accumulation of viral RNAs. Binds to short interfering RNAs (siRNAs) with high affinity. Acts as a molecular caliper to specifically select siRNAs based on the length of the duplex region of the RNA (By similarity). From Tomato bushy stunt virus (strain Cherry) (TBSV).
   3531..3707    +  polyA_signal   CaMV poly(A) signal: cauliflower mosaic virus polyadenylation signal
   4210..4551    +  promoter       CaMV 35S promoter: strong constitutive promoter from cauliflower mosaic virus
   4577..4601    +  protein_bind   attB1: mutant version of attB; recombination site for the Gateway® BP reaction BP Clonase™
   4616..6037    +  CDS            VOZ1: VOZ1_ARATH - Experimental evidence at protein level: Swiss-Prot protein existence level 1. Transcriptional activator acting positively in the phytochrome B signaling pathway. Functions redundantly with VOZ2 to promote flowering downstream of phytochrome B (phyB). Down-regulates 'FLOWERING LOCUS C' (FLC) and up-regulates 'FLOWERING LOCUS T' (FT). Binds to the 38-bp cis-acting region of the AVP1 gene. Interacts with phyB in the cytoplasm and is translocated to the nucleus at signal transmission, where it is subjected to degradation in a phytochrome- dependent manner. From Arabidopsis thaliana (M
   6048..6072    -  protein_bind   attB2: mutant version of attB; recombination site for the Gateway® BP reaction BP Clonase™
   6101..6190    +  CDS            3xHA: three tandem HA epitope tags
   6224..6476    +  terminator     NOS terminator: nopaline synthase terminator and poly(A) signal
   6905..7157    -  terminator     NOS terminator: nopaline synthase terminator and poly(A) signal
   7181..7609    -  CDS            nos (fragment): DHNO_AGRT7 - Protein inferred from homology: Swiss-Prot protein existence level 3. From Agrobacterium tumefaciens (strain T37).
   7625..8650    -  CDS            HygR: aminoglycoside phosphotransferase from E. coli; aph(4)-Ia; confers resistance to hygromycin
   8660..9004    -  promoter       CaMV 35S promoter: strong constitutive promoter from cauliflower mosaic virus
   8661..8707    -  promoter       minimal CaMV 35S promoter: minimal 35S promoter from cauliflower mosaic virus
   9110..9265    +  CDS            lacZα (fragment) (sequence partly withheld): LacZα fragment of β-galactosidase; lacZ fragment
   9263..9563    +  rep_origin     M13 ori (fragment) (sequence partly withheld): M13 bacteriophage origin of replication; arrow indicates direction of (+) strand synthesis
   9564..9694    +  CDS            lacI (fragment): lac repressor; lacI; The lac repressor binds to the lac operator to inhibit transcription in E. coli. This inhibition can be relieved by adding lactose or isopropyl-β-D-thiogalactopyranoside (IPTG).
   9748..9772    -  misc_feature   LB T-DNA repeat: left border repeat from nopaline C58 T-DNA
  11229..11348   -  CDS            tetR (fragment): TETR1_ECOLX - Experimental evidence at protein level: Swiss-Prot protein existence level 1. TetR is the repressor of the tetracycline resistance element; its N-terminal region forms a helix-turn-helix structure and binds DNA. Binding of tetracycline to TetR reduces the repressor affinity for the tetracycline resistance gene (tetA) promoter operator sites. From Escherichia coli.
  11368..12516   -  CDS            trfA: trans-acting replication protein that binds to and activates oriV
  12815..13609   -  CDS            KanR: aminoglycoside phosphotransferase; aphA-3; confers resistance to kanamycin
  13801..14568   +  mobile_element IS1: prokaryotic transposable element IS1
  14577..14726   -  CDS            satA (fragment): STA_BACSU - Also known as yyaR. Experimental evidence at protein level: Swiss-Prot protein existence level 1. Involved in resistance to streptothricin, a broad-spectrum antibiotic produced by streptomycetes. Detoxifies streptothricin via acetylation of the beta amino group of the first beta-lysyl moiety of streptothricin. From Bacillus subtilis (strain 168).
  14725..14919   -  CDS            satA (fragment): STA_BACSU - Also known as yyaR. Experimental evidence at protein level: Swiss-Prot protein existence level 1. Involved in resistance to streptothricin, a broad-spectrum antibiotic produced by streptomycetes. Detoxifies streptothricin via acetylation of the beta amino group of the first beta-lysyl moiety of streptothricin. From Bacillus subtilis (strain 168).
  14922..15197   -  CDS            klaC (fragment): KLAC_ECOLX - Also known as telB. Protein predicted: Swiss-Prot protein existence level 4. Belongs to the kla operon, which is associated with cryptic tellurite resistance, and IncW plasmid fertility inhibition. From Escherichia coli.
  15261..15892   -  rep_origin     oriV: incP origin of replication
