[The description below was written by a language model from this plasmid's Addgene catalogue record and pLannotate feature annotations shown in this document.]
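Description:
pGWB14-LYX161 is a plant binary expression vector built on the pGWB14 backbone, designed for Agrobacterium-mediated transient or stable expression of a Nicotiana benthamiana transcription factor (gene model Niben101Scf04395g00017.1) carrying a C-terminal HA tag. The backbone carries the broad-host-range IncP replication system, with oriV and the trfA replication protein, which allows low-copy maintenance in both E. coli and Agrobacterium. An oriT with traJ supports conjugal mobilisation. Bacterial selection is by kanamycin (aphA-3). The annotation also picks up backbone remnants typical of this vector lineage, including tetR/tetA fragments, an IS1 element, and partial ColE1, lacZα and M13 ori sequences.

Between the nopaline-type right and left T-DNA borders lie three cassettes, each driven by a CaMV 35S promoter. In the main cassette, the 35S promoter drives the transcription factor open reading frame, which is flanked by attB1 and attB2 Gateway sites even though the record lists Gibson assembly as the cloning method. The coding sequence is fused in frame to a 3xHA epitope and terminated by the NOS terminator. The annotation tool matches the insert to Arabidopsis VOZ1, suggesting it is a VOZ-family homologue, although the record itself does not assign a family. A second cassette, not mentioned in the catalogue fields, expresses the tomato bushy stunt virus P19 silencing suppressor with a CaMV poly(A) signal; P19 is commonly included to boost transient expression in infiltrated leaves. The third cassette, 35S-driven hygromycin phosphotransferase with a NOS terminator, provides plant selection for stable transformants. The HA tag allows immunodetection or immunoprecipitation of the expressed factor.
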