Addgene plasmid #126379: pGWB14-LYX161
Purpose: With a Nicotiana benthamiana transcription factor in PGWB14 backbone, for Agrobacterium mediated transient or stable expression corresponding transcription factor fused with a C-terminal HA tag.
Depositing lab: Silin Zhong. Depositing organization: Chinese University of Hong Kong.
Backbone
  Vector backbone: pGWB14
  Vector type: Plant Expression
  Selectable markers: Hygromycin
Growth in bacteria
  Bacterial resistance: Kanamycin, 50 μg/mL
  Growth temperature: 37°C
  Growth strain: DH5alpha
  Copy number: Low Copy
Gene/Insert
  Gene/Insert name: Niben101Scf04395g00017.1
  Promoter: CaMV 35S
  Tag / fusion protein: HA (C terminal on insert)
  Cloning method: Gibson Cloning
Terms and licenses: Academic/Nonprofit Terms; Industry Terms: Not Available to Industry
How to cite: pGWB14-LYX161 was a gift from Silin Zhong (Addgene plasmid # 126379 ; http://n2t.net/addgene:126379 ; RRID:Addgene_126379)
